Addgene plasmid #121844: JC001: pMVP/Ad/RGD-DEST
Purpose: (Empty Backbone) pMVP destination vector, empty RGD fiber-modified adenovirus vector backbone
Depositing lab: Christopher Newgard. Depositing organization: Duke University. Publication: Creation of versatile cloning platforms for transgene expression and dCas9-based epigenome editing. Haldeman JM, Conway AE, Arlotto ME, Slentz DH, Muoio DM, Becker TC, Newgard CB. Nucleic Acids Res. 2018 Dec 27. pii: 5264291. doi: 10.1093/nar/gky1286. PubMed 30590691.
Backbone
  Vector backbone: IQ013
  Backbone manufacturer: Newgard Lab
  Backbone size (bp): 32643
  Vector type: Adenoviral ; pMVP Gateway Destination Vector
Growth in bacteria
  Bacterial resistance: Chloramphenicol and Ampicillin, 25 & 100 μg/mL
  Growth temperature: 37°C
  Growth strain: ccdB Survival
  Copy number: High Copy
Gene/Insert
  Gene/Insert name: Gateway selection cassette (ccdb gene + Chlor resistance gene)
  Species: Synthetic
  Insert size (bp): 2015
  Cloning method: Gibson Cloning
Terms and licenses: Academic/Nonprofit Terms; Industry Terms: Not Available to Industry
How to cite: JC001: pMVP/Ad/RGD-DEST was a gift from Christopher Newgard (Addgene plasmid # 121844 ; http://n2t.net/addgene:121844 ; RRID:Addgene_121844)
