[The description below was written by a language model from this plasmid's Addgene catalogue record and pLannotate feature annotations shown in this document.]
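Description:
JC001: pMVP/Ad/RGD-DEST is an empty Gateway destination vector from the pMVP modular cloning platform, built on the IQ013 backbone and carrying a recombinant human adenovirus serotype 5 genome in a bacterial plasmid of about 34.7 kb. The plasmid portion sits outside the two adenoviral inverted terminal repeats and supplies a high-copy ColE1/pUC-type origin and an ampicillin resistance gene with its bla promoter; a short tetracycline-resistance fragment is a non-functional remnant. Because the vector carries the ccdB toxin gene, it must be propagated in a ccdB-tolerant strain, with selection on both ampicillin and chloramphenicol.

At the left end of the viral genome, just after the ITR and the Ad5 Ψ packaging signal, lies the roughly 2 kb Gateway selection cassette: attR1 and attR2 sites flanking ccdB and a chloramphenicol acetyltransferase gene with its cat promoter. No E1 coding sequences are annotated, and the cassette sits where that region would normally lie, immediately upstream of protein IX. In an LR recombination, the cassette is exchanged for the contents of entry clones, and loss of ccdB provides counterselection for recombinants in standard strains. No eukaryotic promoter or polyadenylation signal is annotated near the att sites, so expression elements presumably come in with the recombined modules. The rest of the genome encodes the replication proteins (polymerase, pTP, DBP), VA RNAs, late structural and packaging proteins, and E4 ORFs; only a fragment of E3 is annotated, suggesting that region is largely deleted. The fiber gene is described in the record as RGD-modified, a change generally used to allow integrin-mediated entry and broaden transduction to cells with low CAR receptor levels, although the annotation does not mark the motif itself. The vector is used to generate transgene-expressing, fiber-modified recombinant adenovirus.
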