Features (pLannotate 1.2.2; 42 found; start..end, strand, type, name):
      1..103     +  repeat_region  ITR: inverted terminal repeat of human adenovirus serotype 5 inverted
    191..341     +  misc_signal    Ad5 Ψ: packaging signal for adenovirus serotype 5
    512..636     +  protein_bind   attR1: mutant version of attR; recombination site for the Gateway® LR reaction LR Clonase™
    872..1024    -  CDS            dpnD (fragment): DPND_STRPN - Protein predicted: Swiss-Prot protein existence level 4. From Streptococcus pneumoniae serotype 4 (strain ATCC BAA-334 / TIGR4).
   1068..1370    -  CDS            ccdB: CCDB_ECOLI - Also known as G, letB, letD. Experimental evidence at protein level: Swiss-Prot protein existence level 1. Toxic component of a type II toxin-antitoxin (TA) system, functioning in plasmid maintainence. Responsible for the post- segregational killing (PSK) of plasmid-free cells, also referred to as a plasmid addiction system. Half-life of over 2 hours. Cell killing by CcdB is accompanied by filamentation, defects in chromosome and plasmid segregation, defects in cell division, formation of anucleate cells, decreased DNA synthesis and plasmid loss. Interferes with the activity of DN
   1375..1533    -  CDS            ccdA (fragment): CCDA_ECO57 - Also known as H, letA. Experimental evidence at protein level: Swiss-Prot protein existence level 1. Antitoxin component of a type II toxin-antitoxin (TA) system which inhibits the post-segregational killing (PSK) of plasmid-free cells, also referred to as a plasmid addiction system. Binds to and blocks the activity of CcdB; will also remove bound CcdB protein from the CcdB-GyrA complex by forming a CcdA-CcdB complex, a process termed rejuvenation. Functions as a transcriptional corepressor for the ccdAB operon, repression also requires CcdB (By similarity). From Escherichia coli
   1715..2373    -  CDS            CmR: chloramphenicol acetyltransferase; cat; confers resistance to chloramphenicol
   2374..2476    -  promoter       cat promoter: promoter of the E. coli cat gene encoding chloramphenicol acetyltransferase
   2654..2778    -  protein_bind   attR2: mutant version of attR; recombination site for the Gateway® LR reaction LR Clonase™
   2892..3311    +  CDS            IX: CAP9_ADE05 - Experimental evidence at protein level: Swiss-Prot protein existence level 1. Structural component of the virion that acts as a cement protein on the capsid exterior and forms triskelion structures consisting of three molecules that stabilize three hexon trimers at the center of each icosahedral facet and fixes the peripentonal hexons. Dispensable for assembly. During virus entry, recruits the anterograde motor kinesin-1 to the capsid docked at the nuclear pore complex thereby subjecting the docked capsid to a pulling force. The resulting tension leads to capsid disruption, disper
   3398..4627    -  CDS            IVa2 (fragment): PKG1_ADEM1 - Protein inferred from homology: Swiss-Prot protein existence level 3. Component of the packaging machinery which encapsidates the viral DNA into preformed capsids and transcriptional activator of the viral major late promoter (MLP). Binds, along with packaging proteins 2 and 3, to the specific packaging sequence on the left end of viral genomic DNA and displays ATPase activity thereby providing the power stroke of the packaging machinery. The activity of packaging protein IVa2 is stimulated by protein 33K which acts as a terminase. May be the protein that pumps DNA into the capsid
   4483..7650    -  CDS            POL: DPOL_ADE05 - Experimental evidence at protein level: Swiss-Prot protein existence level 1. Eukaryotic-type DNA polymerase involved in viral genomic replication. DNA synthesis is protein primed, and acts in a strand displacement replication. Assembles in complex with viral pTP, DBP, host NFIA and host POU2F1/OCT1 on viral origin of replication. The polymerase covalently transfers dCMP onto pTP, thereby initiating complementary strand synthesis. From Human adenovirus C serotype 5 (HAdV-5) (Human adenovirus 5).
   7869..9872    -  CDS            PTP: TERM_ADE05 - Experimental evidence at protein level: Swiss-Prot protein existence level 1. Protein covalently bound to the viral DNA that acts as a primer for viral genomic replication by DNA strand displacement. Assembles on the viral origin of replication in an initiation complex with viral polymerase, DBP, host NFIA and host POU2F1/OCT1. During initiation, the polymerase covalently couples the first dCTP with Ser- 580 of pTP. The terminal protein stimulates the template activity over 20 fold compared to protein-free templates. Neo-synthesized viral genomes are linked to two preterminal prot
   9903..10059   +  ncRNA          VA: Accession: RF00102 - VA RNA
  10158..10315   +  ncRNA          VA: Accession: RF00102 - VA RNA
  10333..11577   +  CDS            L1: PKG3_ADE05 - Experimental evidence at protein level: Swiss-Prot protein existence level 1. Involved in viral genome packaging through its interaction with packaging proteins 1 and 2. After proteolytic cleavage by adenovirus protease, L1 52/55k protein is removed from the capsid during viral maturation. From Human adenovirus C serotype 5 (HAdV-5) (Human adenovirus 5).
  11601..13355   +  CDS            CAP3_ADE05: Experimental evidence at protein level: Swiss-Prot protein existence level 1. Structural component of the virion that acts as a cement protein on the capsid exterior and which mediates the interactions between the hexons, including the peripentonal hexons, and reaches all the way to the penton vertices. Two hexon linking proteins IIIa, one from each facet, stabilize the unique edge interface between a pair of facets. As the virus enters the host cell, hexon linking proteins IIIa are shed concomitant with virion acidification in the endosome. During virus assembly, seems to play a role in the s
  13440..15152   +  CDS            L2: CAPSP_ADE05 - Experimental evidence at protein level: Swiss-Prot protein existence level 1. Major capsid protein that self-associates to form penton base pentamers, each in the shape of a pentagon, situated at the 12 vertices of the pseudo T=25 capsid. Involved in virus secondary attachment to host cell after initial attachment by the fiber protein. Binds host integrin heterodimer ITGAV-ITGB5 (alphaV-beta5) thereby triggering clathrin-mediated endocytosis of virions. Mediates initial virus attachment to CXADR-negative cells. Binding to integrins ITGAV-ITGB5 also seems to induce macropinocytosi
  15162..15755   +  CDS            L2: NP_ADE02 - Experimental evidence at protein level: Swiss-Prot protein existence level 1. Plays a role in the inhibition of host immune response within the nucleus. Interacts with cellular nucleosomes and immobilizes the host immune danger signal HMGB1 on chromatin. In turn, prevents HMGB1 release out of the cell and thus decreases inflammation. Plays also a role in the wrapping and condensation of the viral DNA. May also promote viral genome import into the nucleus. From Human adenovirus C serotype 2 (HAdV-2) (Human adenovirus 2).
  15828..16931   +  CDS            L2: CORE5_ADE05 - Experimental evidence at protein level: Swiss-Prot protein existence level 1. Associates loosely with the viral DNA to form an outer shell around the nucleoprotein-DNA complex and links it with the capsid by binding the endosome lysis protein. Dissociates from the viral genome during entry. Might be involved in nuclear capsid assembly of the viral particles through its association with NPM1/nucleophosmin. From Human adenovirus C serotype 5 (HAdV-5) (Human adenovirus 5).
  16962..17201   +  CDS            COR10_ADE02: Experimental evidence at protein level: Swiss-Prot protein existence level 1. [Pre-core protein X]: Interacts with the viral DNA and aids in tightly condensing it within the capsid. Cleavage of pre-core protein X may serve to partially relax this structure within the mature virion prior to its entry into the nucleus. From Human adenovirus C serotype 2 (HAdV-2) (Human adenovirus 2).
  17287..18036   +  CDS            L3: CAP6_ADE05 - Experimental evidence at protein level: Swiss-Prot protein existence level 1. [Protease cofactor]: Cofactor that activates the viral protease. Binds to viral protease in a 1:1 ratio. From Human adenovirus C serotype 5 (HAdV-5) (Human adenovirus 5).
  18125..20980   +  CDS            L3 (sequence partly withheld): CAPSH_ADE05 - Experimental evidence at protein level: Swiss-Prot protein existence level 1. Major capsid protein that self-associates to form 240 hexon trimers, each in the shape of a hexagon, building most of the pseudo T=25 capsid. Assembled into trimeric units with the help of the chaperone shutoff protein. Transported by pre-protein VI to the nucleus where it associates with other structural proteins to form an empty capsid. Might be involved, through its interaction with host dyneins, in the intracellular microtubule-dependent transport of incoming viral capsid to the nucleus. From Human
  21016..21627   +  CDS            L3: PRO_ADE05 - Experimental evidence at transcript level: Swiss-Prot protein existence level 2. Cleaves viral precursor proteins (pTP, pIIIa, pVI, pVII, pVIII, and pX) inside newly assembled particles giving rise to mature virions. Protease complexed to its cofactor slides along the viral DNA to specifically locate and cleave the viral precursors. Mature virions have a weakened organization compared to the unmature virions, thereby facilitating subsequent uncoating. Without maturation, the particle lacks infectivity and is unable to uncoat. Late in adenovirus infection, in the cytoplasm, may part
  21729..23315   -  CDS            DBP: DNB2_ADE05 - Experimental evidence at protein level: Swiss-Prot protein existence level 1. Plays a role in the elongation phase of viral strand displacement replication by unwinding the template in an ATP- independent fashion, employing its capacity to form multimers. Also enhances the rate of initiation. Released from template upon second strand synthesis. Assembles in complex with viral pTP, viral pol, host NFIA and host POU2F1/OCT1 on viral origin of replication. Covers the whole ssDNA genome during synthesis. The complementary strand synthesis induces its relese from DNA template. May inhi
  23344..25764   +  CDS            L4: SHUT_ADE05 - Experimental evidence at protein level: Swiss-Prot protein existence level 1. Protein that inhibits host translation while promoting late viral translation by ribosome shunting. Blocks host cap-dependent translation by binding to eIF4G, displacing MKNK1 from cap initiation complexes and preventing EIF4E phosphorylation. Binds to the tripartite leader sequence of viral late mRNAs and recruits host eIF4G, PABPC1/poly-A binding protein and 40S ribosomes subunits on viral mRNAs, allowing ribosome shunting and efficient translation of late viral mRNAs even though conventional translati
  25977..26360   +  CDS            SF33K_ADE02 (fragment): Experimental evidence at protein level: Swiss-Prot protein existence level 1. Probably functions as the small terminase that is part of the molecular motor that translocates genomic DNA in empty capsid during DNA packaging. This motor is located at a unique vertex and comprises at least the IVa2 ATPase, the small terminase 33K and probably a portal. Forms a ring-like structure of about 17 nm in which genomic DNA is translocated into the capsid. Stimulates IVa2 ATPase activity in the presence of the viral genome. Once the DNA is packaged, the terminase detaches: the 33K protein is present in th
  26451..27131   +  CDS            L4: CAP8_ADE05 - Experimental evidence at protein level: Swiss-Prot protein existence level 1. [Hexon-linking protein-C]: Structural component of the virion that acts as a cement protein on the capsid interior and which glue the peripentonal hexons and group-of-nine hexons together. From Human adenovirus C serotype 5 (HAdV-5) (Human adenovirus 5).
  27135..27416   +  CDS            E312_ADE02 (fragment): Experimental evidence at protein level: Swiss-Prot protein existence level 1. From Human adenovirus C serotype 2 (HAdV-2) (Human adenovirus 2).
  27459..27524   -  CDS            UXP_ADE02 (fragment): Experimental evidence at transcript level: Swiss-Prot protein existence level 2. Might play a role in viral replication since it is associated with viral replication centers. Seems to have an effect on DBP localization. From Human adenovirus C serotype 2 (HAdV-2) (Human adenovirus 2).
  27515..27631   -  CDS            UXP_ADE05 (fragment): Experimental evidence at transcript level: Swiss-Prot protein existence level 2. Might play a role in viral replication since it is associated with viral replication centers. Seems to have an effect on DBP localization. From Human adenovirus C serotype 5 (HAdV-5) (Human adenovirus 5).
  27642..29417   +  CDS            SPIKE_ADE05: Experimental evidence at protein level: Swiss-Prot protein existence level 1. Forms spikes that protrude from each vertex of the icosahedral capsid. Interacts with host coxsackievirus and adenovirus receptor CXADR located at the cell tight junctions to provide virion initial attachment to target cell. The fiber protein binds to CXADR with a higher affinity than CXADR binds to itself, thereby blocking the cell-cell adhesion function of CXADR dimers and leading to local disruption of the tight junction. Fiber protein present on neo- synthesized particles may thus disrupt the junctional integrity
  29550..29627   -  CDS            E417_ADE03: Protein predicted: Swiss-Prot protein existence level 4. From Human adenovirus B serotype 3 (HAdV-3) (Human adenovirus 3).
  29829..30710   -  CDS            E434_ADE02: Experimental evidence at protein level: Swiss-Prot protein existence level 1. Plays a major role to prevent cellular inhibition of viral genome replication by nuclear bodies. Assembles an SCF-like E3 ubiquitin ligase complex based on the cellular proteins ELOB, ELOC, CUL5 and RBX1, in cooperation with viral E1B-55K. This viral RING-type ligase ubiquitinates cellular substrates prior to proteasomal degradation: p53/TP53, LIG4, MRE11-RAD50-NBS1 (MRN) complex, ITGA3, DAXX and BLM. From Human adenovirus C serotype 2 (HAdV-2) (Human adenovirus 2).
  30989..31336   -  CDS            E411_ADE05: Experimental evidence at protein level: Swiss-Prot protein existence level 1. From Human adenovirus C serotype 5 (HAdV-5) (Human adenovirus 5).
  31336..31725   -  CDS            E4RF2_ADE02: Protein predicted: Swiss-Prot protein existence level 4. From Human adenovirus C serotype 2 (HAdV-2) (Human adenovirus 2).
  31776..32159   -  CDS            E4RF1_ADE02: Experimental evidence at protein level: Swiss-Prot protein existence level 1. May modulate tight-junctions functions of infected cells through interactions with PDZ proteins. E4 ORF1 has ben show for Adenovirus 9 to interact with protein involved in tight junction regulation. May play a role in mTOR activation by activating PI3- kinase, thus overriding cellular checkpoint for translation. From Human adenovirus C serotype 2 (HAdV-2) (Human adenovirus 2).
  32469..32571   -  repeat_region  ITR: inverted terminal repeat of human adenovirus serotype 5 inverted
  32625..32749   +  CDS            TcR (fragment): tetracycline efflux protein; tet; confers resistance to tetracycline
  32795..33383   -  rep_origin     ori: high-copy-number ColE1/pMB1/pBR322/pUC origin of replication
  33535..34395   -  CDS            AmpR: β-lactamase; bla; confers resistance to ampicillin, carbenicillin, and related antibiotics
  34396..34500   -  promoter       AmpR promoter: bla
>Addgene plasmid #121844 | JC001: pMVP/Ad/RGD-DEST | addgene full sequence | sequence record 242679 | Addgene NGS Result
CATCATCAATAATATACCTTATTTTGGATTGAAGCCAATATGATAATGAGGGGGTGGAGTTTGTGACGTG
GCGCGGGGCGTGGGAACGGGGCGGGTGACGTAGTAGTGTGGCGGAAGTGTGATGTTGCAAGTGTGGCGGA
ACACATGTAAGCGACGGATGTGGCAAAAGTGACGTTTTTGGTGTGCGCCGGTGTACACAGGAAGTGACAA
TTTTCGCGCGGTTTTAGGCGGATGTTGTAGTAAATTTGGGCGTAACCGAGTAAGATTTGGCCATTTTCGC
GGGAAAACTGAATAAGAGGAAGTGAAATCTGAATAATTTTGTGTTACTCATAGCGCGTAATATTTGTCTA
GGGCCGCGGGGACTTTGACCGTTTACGTGGAGACTCGCCCAGGTGTTTTTCTCAGGTGTTTTCCGCGTTC
CGGGTCAAAGTTGGCGTTTTATTATTATAGTCAGTCGAAGCTTGGATCCGGTACCTCTAGAATTCTCGAG
CGGCCGCTAGCGACATCGATCACAAGTTTGTACAAAAAAGCTGAACGAGAAACGTAAAATGATATAAATA
TCAATATATTAAATTAGATTTTGCATAAAAAACAGACTACATAATACTGTAAAACACAACATATCCAGTC
ACTATGAATCAACTACTTAGATGGTATTAGTGACCTGTAGTCGACCGACAGCCTTCCAAATGTTCTTCGG
GTGATGCTGCCAACTTAGTCGACCGACAGCCTTCCAAATGTTCTTCTCAAACGGAATCGTCGTATCCAGC
CTACTCGCTATTGTCCTCAATGCCGTATTAAATCATAAAAAGAAATAAGAAAAAGAGGTGCGAGCCTCTT
TTTTGTGTGACAAAATAAAAACATCTACCTATTCATATACGCTAGTGTCATAGTCCTGAAAATCATCTGC
ATCAAGAACAATTTCACAACTCTTATACTTTTCTCTTACAAGTCGTTCGGCTTCATCTGGATTTTCAGCC
TCTATACTTACTAAACGTGATAAAGTTTCTGTAATTTCTACTGTATCGACCTGCAGACTGGCTGTGTATA
AGGGAGCCTGACATTTATATTCCCCAGAACATCAGGTTAATGGCGTTTTTGATGTCATTTTCGCGGTGGC
TGAGATCAGCCACTTCTTCCCCGATAACGGAGACCGGCACACTGGCCATATCGGTGGTCATCATGCGCCA
GCTTTCATCCCCGATATGCACCACCGGGTAAAGTTCACGGGAGACTTTATCTGACAGCAGACGTGCACTG
GCCAGGGGGATCACCATCCGTCGCCCGGGCGTGTCAATAATATCACTCTGTACATCCACAAACAGACGAT
AACGGCTCTCTCTTTTATAGGTGTAAACCTTAAACTGCATTTCACCAGCCCCTGTTCTCGTCAGCAAAAG
AGCCGTTCATTTCAATAAACCGGGCGACCTCAGCCATCCCTTCCTGATTTTCCGCTTTCCAGCGTTCGGC
ACGCAGACGACGGGCTTCATTCTGCATGGTTGTGCTTACCAGACCGGAGATATTGACATCATATATGCCT
TGAGCAACTGATAGCTGTCGCTGTCAACTGTCACTGTAATACGCTGCTTCATAGCATACCTCTTTTTGAC
ATACTTCGGGTATACATATCAGTATATATTCTTATACCGCAAAAATCAGCGCGCAAATACGCATACTGTT
ATCTGGCTTTTAGTAAGCCGGATCCACGCGGCGTTTACGCCCCCCCTGCCACTCATCGCAGTACTGTTGT
AATTCATTAAGCATTCTGCCGACATGGAAGCCATCACAAACGGCATGATGAACCTGAATCGCCAGCGGCA
TCAGCACCTTGTCGCCTTGCGTATAATATTTGCCCATGGTGAAAACGGGGGCGAAGAAGTTGTCCATATT
GGCCACGTTTAAATCAAAACTGGTGAAACTCACCCAGGGATTGGCTGAGACGAAAAACATATTCTCAATA
AACCCTTTAGGGAAATAGGCCAGGTTTTCACCGTAACACGCCACATCTTGCGAATATATGTGTAGAAACT
GCCGGAAATCGTCGTGGTATTCACTCCAGAGCGATGAAAACGTTTCAGTTTGCTCATGGAAAACGGTGTA
ACAAGGGTGAACACTATCCCATATCACCAGCTCACCGTCTTTCATTGCCATACGGAATTCCGGATGAGCA
TTCATCAGGCGGGCAAGAATGTGAATAAAGGCCGGATAAAACTTGTGCTTATTTTTCTTTACGGTCTTTA
AAAAGGCCGTAATATCCAGCTGAACGGTCTGGTTATAGGTACATTGAGCAACTGACTGAAATGCCTCAAA
ATGTTCTTTACGATGCCATTGGGATATATCAACGGTGGTATATCCAGTGATTTTTTTCTCCATTTTAGCT
TCCTTAGCTCCTGAAAATCTCGATAACTCAAAAAATACGCCCGGTAGTGATCTTATTTCATTATGGTGAA
AGTTGGAACCTCTTACGTGCCGATCAACGTCTCATTTTCGCCAAAAGTTGGCCCAGGGCTTCCCGGTATC
AACAGGGACACCAGGATTTATTTATTCTGCGAAGTGATCTTCCGTCACAGGTATTTATTCGGCGCAAAGT
GCGTCGGGTGATGCTGCCAACTTAGTCGACTACAGGTCACTAATACCATCTAAGTAGTTGATTCATAGTG
ACTGGATATGTTGTGTTTTACAGTATTATGTAGTCTGTTTTTTATGCAAAATCTAATTTAATATATTGAT
ATTTATATCATTTTACGTTTCTCGTTCAGCTTTCTTGTACAAAGTGGTGATCGATTCGACAGATCACTGA
AATGTGTGGGCGTGGCTTAAGGGTGGGAAAGAATATATAAGGTGGGGGTCTTATGTAGTTTTGTATCTGT
TTTGCAGCAGCCGCCGCCGCCATGAGCACCAACTCGTTTGATGGAAGCATTGTGAGCTCATATTTGACAA
CGCGCATGCCCCCATGGGCCGGGGTGCGTCAGAATGTGATGGGCTCCAGCATTGATGGTCGCCCCGTCCT
GCCCGCAAACTCTACTACCTTGACCTACGAGACCGTGTCTGGAACGCCGTTGGAGACTGCAGCCTCCGCC
GCCGCTTCAGCCGCTGCAGCCACCGCCCGCGGGATTGTGACTGACTTTGCTTTCCTGAGCCCGCTTGCAA
GCAGTGCAGCTTCCCGTTCATCCGCCCGCGATGACAAGTTGACGGCTCTTTTGGCACAATTGGATTCTTT
GACCCGGGAACTTAATGTCGTTTCTCAGCAGCTGTTGGATCTGCGCCAGCAGGTTTCTGCCCTGAAGGCT
TCCTCCCCTCCCAATGCGGTTTAAAACATAAATAAAAAACCAGACTCTGTTTGGATTTGGATCAAGCAAG
TGTCTTGCTGTCTTTATTTAGGGGTTTTGCGCGCGCGGTAGGCCCGGGACCAGCGGTCTCGGTCGTTGAG
GGTCCTGTGTATTTTTTCCAGGACGTGGTAAAGGTGACTCTGGATGTTCAGATACATGGGCATAAGCCCG
TCTCTGGGGTGGAGGTAGCACCACTGCAGAGCTTCATGCTGCGGGGTGGTGTTGTAGATGATCCAGTCGT
AGCAGGAGCGCTGGGCGTGGTGCCTAAAAATGTCTTTCAGTAGCAAGCTGATTGCCAGGGGCAGGCCCTT
GGTGTAAGTGTTTACAAAGCGGTTAAGCTGGGATGGGTGCATACGTGGGGATATGAGATGCATCTTGGAC
TGTATTTTTAGGTTGGCTATGTTCCCAGCCATATCCCTCCGGGGATTCATGTTGTGCAGAACCACCAGCA
CAGTGTATCCGGTGCACTTGGGAAATTTGTCATGTAGCTTAGAAGGAAATGCGTGGAAGAACTTGGAGAC
GCCCTTGTGACCTCCAAGATTTTCCATGCATTCGTCCATAATGATGGCAATGGGCCCACGGGCGGCGGCC
TGGGCGAAGATATTTCTGGGATCACTAACGTCATAGTTGTGTTCCAGGATGAGATCGTCATAGGCCATTT
TTACAAAGCGCGGGCGGAGGGTGCCAGACTGCGGTATAATGGTTCCATCCGGCCCAGGGGCGTAGTTACC
CTCACAGATTTGCATTTCCCACGCTTTGAGTTCAGATGGGGGGATCATGTCTACCTGCGGGGCGATGAAG
AAAACGGTTTCCGGGGTAGGGGAGATCAGCTGGGAAGAAAGCAGGTTCCTGAGCAGCTGCGACTTACCGC
AGCCGGTGGGCCCGTAAATCACACCTATTACCGGCTGCAACTGGTAGTTAAGAGAGCTGCAGCTGCCGTC
ATCCCTGAGCAGGGGGGCCACTTCGTTAAGCATGTCCCTGACTCGCATGTTTTCCCTGACCAAATCCGCC
AGAAGGCGCTCGCCGCCCAGCGATAGCAGTTCTTGCAAGGAAGCAAAGTTTTTCAACGGTTTGAGACCGT
CCGCCGTAGGCATGCTTTTGAGCGTTTGACCAAGCAGTTCCAGGCGGTCCCACAGCTCGGTCACCTGCTC
TACGGCATCTCGATCCAGCATATCTCCTCGTTTCGCGGGTTGGGGCGGCTTTCGCTGTACGGCAGTAGTC
GGTGCTCGTCCAGACGGGCCAGGGTCATGTCTTTCCACGGGCGCAGGGTCCTCGTCAGCGTAGTCTGGGT
CACGGTGAAGGGGTGCGCTCCGGGCTGCGCGCTGGCCAGGGTGCGCTTGAGGCTGGTCCTGCTGGTGCTG
AAGCGCTGCCGGTCTTCGCCCTGCGCGTCGGCCAGGTAGCATTTGACCATGGTGTCATAGTCCAGCCCCT
CCGCGGCGTGGCCCTTGGCGCGCAGCTTGCCCTTGGAGGAGGCGCCGCACGAGGGGCAGTGCAGACTTTT
GAGGGCGTAGAGCTTGGGCGCGAGAAATACCGATTCCGGGGAGTAGGCATCCGCGCCGCAGGCCCCGCAG
ACGGTCTCGCATTCCACGAGCCAGGTGAGCTCTGGCCGTTCGGGGTCAAAAACCAGGTTTCCCCCATGCT
TTTTGATGCGTTTCTTACCTCTGGTTTCCATGAGCCGGTGTCCACGCTCGGTGACGAAAAGGCTGTCCGT
GTCCCCGTATACAGACTTGAGAGGCCTGTCCTCGAGCGGTGTTCCGCGGTCCTCCTCGTATAGAAACTCG
GACCACTCTGAGACAAAGGCTCGCGTCCAGGCCAGCACGAAGGAGGCTAAGTGGGAGGGGTAGCGGTCGT
TGTCCACTAGGGGGTCCACTCGCTCCAGGGTGTGAAGACACATGTCGCCCTCTTCGGCATCAAGGAAGGT
GATTGGTTTGTAGGTGTAGGCCACGTGACCGGGTGTTCCTGAAGGGGGGCTATAAAAGGGGGTGGGGGCG
CGTTCGTCCTCACTCTCTTCCGCATCGCTGTCTGCGAGGGCCAGCTGTTGGGGTGAGTACTCCCTCTGAA
AAGCGGGCATGACTTCTGCGCTAAGATTGTCAGTTTCCAAAAACGAGGAGGATTTGATATTCACCTGGCC
CGCGGTGATGCCTTTGAGGGTGGCCGCATCCATCTGGTCAGAAAAGACAATCTTTTTGTTGTCAAGCTTG
GTGGCAAACGACCCGTAGAGGGCGTTGGACAGCAACTTGGCGATGGAGCGCAGGGTTTGGTTTTTGTCGC
GATCGGCGCGCTCCTTGGCCGCGATGTTTAGCTGCACGTATTCGCGCGCAACGCACCGCCATTCGGGAAA
GACGGTGGTGCGCTCGTCGGGCACCAGGTGCACGCGCCAACCGCGGTTGTGCAGGGTGACAAGGTCAACG
CTGGTGGCTACCTCTCCGCGTAGGCGCTCGTTGGTCCAGCAGAGGCGGCCGCCCTTGCGCGAGCAGAATG
GCGGTAGGGGGTCTAGCTGCGTCTCGTCCGGGGGGTCTGCGTCCACGGTAAAGACCCCGGGCAGCAGGCG
CGCGTCGAAGTAGTCTATCTTGCATCCTTGCAAGTCTAGCGCCTGCTGCCATGCGCGGGCGGCAAGCGCG
CGCTCGTATGGGTTGAGTGGGGGACCCCATGGCATGGGGTGGGTGAGCGCGGAGGCGTACATGCCGCAAA
TGTCGTAAACGTAGAGGGGCTCTCTGAGTATTCCAAGATATGTAGGGTAGCATCTTCCACCGCGGATGCT
GGCGCGCACGTAATCGTATAGTTCGTGCGAGGGAGCGAGGAGGTCGGGACCGAGGTTGCTACGGGCGGGC
TGCTCTGCTCGGAAGACTATCTGCCTGAAGATGGCATGTGAGTTGGATGATATGGTTGGACGCTGGAAGA
CGTTGAAGCTGGCGTCTGTGAGACCTACCGCGTCACGCACGAAGGAGGCGTAGGAGTCGCGCAGCTTGTT
GACCAGCTCGGCGGTGACCTGCACGTCTAGGGCGCAGTAGTCCAGGGTTTCCTTGATGATGTCATACTTA
TCCTGTCCCTTTTTTTTCCACAGCTCGCGGTTGAGGACAAACTCTTCGCGGTCTTTCCAGTACTCTTGGA
TCGGAAACCCGTCGGCCTCCGAACGGTAAGAGCCTAGCATGTAGAACTGGTTGACGGCCTGGTAGGCGCA
GCATCCCTTTTCTACGGGTAGCGCGTATGCCTGCGCGGCCTTCCGGAGCGAGGTGTGGGTGAGCGCAAAG
GTGTCCCTGACCATGACTTTGAGGTACTGGTATTTGAAGTCAGTGTCGTCGCATCCGCCCTGCTCCCAGA
GCAAAAAGTCCGTGCGCTTTTTGGAACGCGGATTTGGCAGGGCGAAGGTGACATCGTTGAAGAGTATCTT
TCCCGCGCGAGGCATAAAGTTGCGTGTGATGCGGAAGGGTCCCGGCACCTCGGAACGGTTGTTAATTACC
TGGGCGGCGAGCACGATCTCGTCAAAGCCGTTGATGTTGTGGCCCACAATGTAAAGTTCCAAGAAGCGCG
GGATGCCCTTGATGGAAGGCAATTTTTTAAGTTCCTCGTAGGTGAGCTCTTCAGGGGAGCTGAGCCCGTG
CTCTGAAAGGGCCCAGTCTGCAAGATGAGGGTTGGAAGCGACGAATGAGCTCCACAGGTCACGGGCCATT
AGCATTTGCAGGTGGTCGCGAAAGGTCCTAAACTGGCGACCTATGGCCATTTTTTCTGGGGTGATGCAGT
AGAAGGTAAGCGGGTCTTGTTCCCAGCGGTCCCATCCAAGGTTCGCGGCTAGGTCTCGCGCGGCAGTCAC
TAGAGGCTCATCTCCGCCGAACTTCATGACCAGCATGAAGGGCACGAGCTGCTTCCCAAAGGCCCCCATC
CAAGTATAGGTCTCTACATCGTAGGTGACAAAGAGACGCTCGGTGCGAGGATGCGAGCCGATCGGGAAGA
ACTGGATCTCCCGCCACCAATTGGAGGAGTGGCTATTGATGTGGTGAAAGTAGAAGTCCCTGCGACGGGC
CGAACACTCGTGCTGGCTTTTGTAAAAACGTGCGCAGTACTGGCAGCGGTGCACGGGCTGTACATCCTGC
ACGAGGTTGACCTGACGACCGCGCACAAGGAAGCAGAGTGGGAATTTGAGCCCCTCGCCTGGCGGGTTTG
GCTGGTGGTCTTCTACTTCGGCTGCTTGTCCTTGACCGTCTGGCTGCTCGAGGGGAGTTACGGTGGATCG
GACCACCACGCCGCGCGAGCCCAAAGTCCAGATGTCCGCGCGCGGCGGTCGGAGCTTGATGACAACATCG
CGCAGATGGGAGCTGTCCATGGTCTGGAGCTCCCGCGGCGTCAGGTCAGGCGGGAGCTCCTGCAGGTTTA
CCTCGCATAGACGGGTCAGGGCGCGGGCTAGATCCAGGTGATACCTAATTTCCAGGGGCTGGTTGGTGGC
GGCGTCGATGGCTTGCAAGAGGCCGCATCCCCGCGGCGCGACTACGGTACCGCGCGGCGGGCGGTGGGCC
GCGGGGGTGTCCTTGGATGATGCATCTAAAAGCGGTGACGCGGGCGAGCCCCCGGAGGTAGGGGGGGCTC
CGGACCCGCCGGGAGAGGGGGCAGGGGCACGTCGGCGCCGCGCGCGGGCAGGAGCTGGTGCTGCGCGCGT
AGGTTGCTGGCGAACGCGACGACGCGGCGGTTGATCTCCTGAATCTGGCGCCTCTGCGTGAAGACGACGG
GCCCGGTGAGCTTGAACCTGAAAGAGAGTTCGACAGAATCAATTTCGGTGTCGTTGACGGCGGCCTGGCG
CAAAATCTCCTGCACGTCTCCTGAGTTGTCTTGATAGGCGATCTCGGCCATGAACTGCTCGATCTCTTCC
TCCTGGAGATCTCCGCGTCCGGCTCGCTCCACGGTGGCGGCGAGGTCGTTGGAAATGCGGGCCATGAGCT
GCGAGAAGGCGTTGAGGCCTCCCTCGTTCCAGACGCGGCTGTAGACCACGCCCCCTTCGGCATCGCGGGC
GCGCATGACCACCTGCGCGAGATTGAGCTCCACGTGCCGGGCGAAGACGGCGTAGTTTCGCAGGCGCTGA
AAGAGGTAGTTGAGGGTGGTGGCGGTGTGTTCTGCCACGAAGAAGTACATAACCCAGCGTCGCAACGTGG
ATTCGTTGATATCCCCCAAGGCCTCAAGGCGCTCCATGGCCTCGTAGAAGTCCACGGCGAAGTTGAAAAA
CTGGGAGTTGCGCGCCGACACGGTTAACTCCTCCTCCAGAAGACGGATGAGCTCGGCGACAGTGTCGCGC
ACCTCGCGCTCAAAGGCTACAGGGGCCTCTTCTTCTTCTTCAATCTCCTCTTCCATAAGGGCCTCCCCTT
CTTCTTCTTCTGGCGGCGGTGGGGGAGGGGGGACACGGCGGCGACGACGGCGCACCGGGAGGCGGTCGAC
AAAGCGCTCGATCATCTCCCCGCGGCGACGGCGCATGGTCTCGGTGACGGCGCGGCCGTTCTCGCGGGGG
CGCAGTTGGAAGACGCCGCCCGTCATGTCCCGGTTATGGGTTGGCGGGGGGCTGCCATGCGGCAGGGATA
CGGCGCTAACGATGCATCTCAACAATTGTTGTGTAGGTACTCCGCCGCCGAGGGACCTGAGCGAGTCCGC
ATCGACCGGATCGGAAAACCTCTCGAGAAAGGCGTCTAACCAGTCACAGTCGCAAGGTAGGCTGAGCACC
GTGGCGGGCGGCAGCGGGCGGCGGTCGGGGTTGTTTCTGGCGGAGGTGCTGCTGATGATGTAATTAAAGT
AGGCGGTCTTGAGACGGCGGATGGTCGACAGAAGCACCATGTCCTTGGGTCCGGCCTGCTGAATGCGCAG
GCGGTCGGCCATGCCCCAGGCTTCGTTTTGACATCGGCGCAGGTCTTTGTAGTAGTCTTGCATGAGCCTT
TCTACCGGCACTTCTTCTTCTCCTTCCTCTTGTCCTGCATCTCTTGCATCTATCGCTGCGGCGGCGGCGG
AGTTTGGCCGTAGGTGGCGCCCTCTTCCTCCCATGCGTGTGACCCCGAAGCCCCTCATCGGCTGAAGCAG
GGCTAGGTCGGCGACAACGCGCTCGGCTAATATGGCCTGCTGCACCTGCGTGAGGGTAGACTGGAAGTCA
TCCATGTCCACAAAGCGGTGGTATGCGCCCGTGTTGATGGTGTAAGTGCAGTTGGCCATAACGGACCAGT
TAACGGTCTGGTGACCCGGCTGCGAGAGCTCGGTGTACCTGAGACGCGAGTAAGCCCTCGAGTCAAATAC
GTAGTCGTTGCAAGTCCGCACCAGGTACTGGTATCCCACCAAAAAGTGCGGCGGCGGCTGGCGGTAGAGG
GGCCAGCGTAGGGTGGCCGGGGCTCCGGGGGCGAGATCTTCCAACATAAGGCGATGATATCCGTAGATGT
ACCTGGACATCCAGGTGATGCCGGCGGCGGTGGTGGAGGCGCGCGGAAAGTCGCGGACGCGGTTCCAGAT
GTTGCGCAGCGGCAAAAAGTGCTCCATGGTCGGGACGCTCTGGCCGGTCAGGCGCGCGCAATCGTTGACG
CTCTAGACCGTGCAAAAGGAGAGCCTGTAAGCGGGCACTCTTCCGTGGTCTGGTGGATAAATTCGCAAGG
GTATCATGGCGGACGACCGGGGTTCGAGCCCCGTATCCGGCCGTCCGCCGTGATCCATGCGGTTACCGCC
CGCGTGTCGAACCCAGGTGTGCGACGTCAGACAACGGGGGAGTGCTCCTTTTGGCTTCCTTCCAGGCGCG
GCGGCTGCTGCGCTAGCTTTTTTGGCCACTGGCCGCGCGCAGCGTAAGCGGTTAGGCTGGAAAGCGAAAG
CATTAAGTGGCTCGCTCCCTGTAGCCGGAGGGTTATTTTCCAAGGGTTGAGTCGCGGGACCCCCGGTTCG
AGTCTCGGACCGGCCGGACTGCGGCGAACGGGGGTTTGCCTCCCCGTCATGCAAGACCCCGCTTGCAAAT
TCCTCCGGAAACAGGGACGAGCCCCTTTTTTGCTTTTCCCAGATGCATCCGGTGCTGCGGCAGATGCGCC
CCCCTCCTCAGCAGCGGCAAGAGCAAGAGCAGCGGCAGACATGCAGGGCACCCTCCCCTCCTCCTACCGC
GTCAGGAGGGGCGACATCCGCGGTTGACGCGGCAGCAGATGGTGATTACGAACCCCCGCGGCGCCGGGCC
CGGCACTACCTGGACTTGGAGGAGGGCGAGGGCCTGGCGCGGCTAGGAGCGCCCTCTCCTGAGCGGCACC
CAAGGGTGCAGCTGAAGCGTGATACGCGTGAGGCGTACGTGCCGCGGCAGAACCTGTTTCGCGACCGCGA
GGGAGAGGAGCCCGAGGAGATGCGGGATCGAAAGTTCCACGCAGGGCGCGAGCTGCGGCATGGCCTGAAT
CGCGAGCGGTTGCTGCGCGAGGAGGACTTTGAGCCCGACGCGCGAACCGGGATTAGTCCCGCGCGCGCAC
ACGTGGCGGCCGCCGACCTGGTAACCGCATACGAGCAGACGGTGAACCAGGAGATTAACTTTCAAAAAAG
CTTTAACAACCACGTGCGTACGCTTGTGGCGCGCGAGGAGGTGGCTATAGGACTGATGCATCTGTGGGAC
TTTGTAAGCGCGCTGGAGCAAAACCCAAATAGCAAGCCGCTCATGGCGCAGCTGTTCCTTATAGTGCAGC
ACAGCAGGGACAACGAGGCATTCAGGGATGCGCTGCTAAACATAGTAGAGCCCGAGGGCCGCTGGCTGCT
CGATTTGATAAACATCCTGCAGAGCATAGTGGTGCAGGAGCGCAGCTTGAGCCTGGCTGACAAGGTGGCC
GCCATCAACTATTCCATGCTTAGCCTGGGCAAGTTTTACGCCCGCAAGATATACCATACCCCTTACGTTC
CCATAGACAAGGAGGTAAAGATCGAGGGGTTCTACATGCGCATGGCGCTGAAGGTGCTTACCTTGAGCGA
CGACCTGGGCGTTTATCGCAACGAGCGCATCCACAAGGCCGTGAGCGTGAGCCGGCGGCGCGAGCTCAGC
GACCGCGAGCTGATGCACAGCCTGCAAAGGGCCCTGGCTGGCACGGGCAGCGGCGATAGAGAGGCCGAGT
CCTACTTTGACGCGGGCGCTGACCTGCGCTGGGCCCCAAGCCGACGCGCCCTGGAGGCAGCTGGGGCCGG
ACCTGGGCTGGCGGTGGCACCCGCGCGCGCTGGCAACGTCGGCGGCGTGGAGGAATATGACGAGGACGAT
GAGTACGAGCCAGAGGACGGCGAGTACTAAGCGGTGATGTTTCTGATCAGATGATGCAAGACGCAACGGA
CCCGGCGGTGCGGGCGGCGCTGCAGAGCCAGCCGTCCGGCCTTAACTCCACGGACGACTGGCGCCAGGTC
ATGGACCGCATCATGTCGCTGACTGCGCGCAATCCTGACGCGTTCCGGCAGCAGCCGCAGGCCAACCGGC
TCTCCGCAATTCTGGAAGCGGTGGTCCCGGCGCGCGCAAACCCCACGCACGAGAAGGTGCTGGCGATCGT
AAACGCGCTGGCCGAAAACAGGGCCATCCGGCCCGACGAGGCCGGCCTGGTCTACGACGCGCTGCTTCAG
CGCGTGGCTCGTTACAACAGCGGCAACGTGCAGACCAACCTGGACCGGCTGGTGGGGGATGTGCGCGAGG
CCGTGGCGCAGCGTGAGCGCGCGCAGCAGCAGGGCAACCTGGGCTCCATGGTTGCACTAAACGCCTTCCT
GAGTACACAGCCCGCCAACGTGCCGCGGGGACAGGAGGACTACACCAACTTTGTGAGCGCACTGCGGCTA
ATGGTGACTGAGACACCGCAAAGTGAGGTGTACCAGTCTGGGCCAGACTATTTTTTCCAGACCAGTAGAC
AAGGCCTGCAGACCGTAAACCTGAGCCAGGCTTTCAAAAACTTGCAGGGGCTGTGGGGGGTGCGGGCTCC
CACAGGCGACCGCGCGACCGTGTCTAGCTTGCTGACGCCCAACTCGCGCCTGTTGCTGCTGCTAATAGCG
CCCTTCACGGACAGTGGCAGCGTGTCCCGGGACACATACCTAGGTCACTTGCTGACACTGTACCGCGAGG
CCATAGGTCAGGCGCATGTGGACGAGCATACTTTCCAGGAGATTACAAGTGTCAGCCGCGCGCTGGGGCA
GGAGGACACGGGCAGCCTGGAGGCAACCCTAAACTACCTGCTGACCAACCGGCGGCAGAAGATCCCCTCG
TTGCACAGTTTAAACAGCGAGGAGGAGCGCATTTTGCGCTACGTGCAGCAGAGCGTGAGCCTTAACCTGA
TGCGCGACGGGGTAACGCCCAGCGTGGCGCTGGACATGACCGCGCGCAACATGGAACCGGGCATGTATGC
CTCAAACCGGCCGTTTATCAACCGCCTAATGGACTACTTGCATCGCGCGGCCGCCGTGAACCCCGAGTAT
TTCACCAATGCCATCTTGAACCCGCACTGGCTACCGCCCCCTGGTTTCTACACCGGGGGATTCGAGGTGC
CCGAGGGTAACGATGGATTCCTCTGGGACGACATAGACGACAGCGTGTTTTCCCCGCAACCGCAGACCCT
GCTAGAGTTGCAACAGCGCGAGCAGGCAGAGGCGGCGCTGCGAAAGGAAAGCTTCCGCAGGCCAAGCAGC
TTGTCCGATCTAGGCGCTGCGGCCCCGCGGTCAGATGCTAGTAGCCCATTTCCAAGCTTGATAGGGTCTC
TTACCAGCACTCGCACCACCCGCCCGCGCCTGCTGGGCGAGGAGGAGTACCTAAACAACTCGCTGCTGCA
GCCGCAGCGCGAAAAAAACCTGCCTCCGGCATTTCCCAACAACGGGATAGAGAGCCTAGTGGACAAGATG
AGTAGATGGAAGACGTACGCGCAGGAGCACAGGGACGTGCCAGGCCCGCGCCCGCCCACCCGTCGTCAAA
GGCACGACCGTCAGCGGGGTCTGGTGTGGGAGGACGATGACTCGGCAGACGACAGCAGCGTCCTGGATTT
GGGAGGGAGTGGCAACCCGTTTGCGCACCTTCGCCCCAGGCTGGGGAGAATGTTTTAAAAAAAAAAAAAG
CATGATGCAAAATAAAAAACTCACCAAGGCCATGGCACCGAGCGTTGGTTTTCTTGTATTCCCCTTAGTA
TGCGGCGCGCGGCGATGTATGAGGAAGGTCCTCCTCCCTCCTACGAGAGTGTGGTGAGCGCGGCGCCAGT
GGCGGCGGCGCTGGGTTCTCCCTTCGATGCTCCCCTGGACCCGCCGTTTGTGCCTCCGCGGTACCTGCGG
CCTACCGGGGGGAGAAACAGCATCCGTTACTCTGAGTTGGCACCCCTATTCGACACCACCCGTGTGTACC
TGGTGGACAACAAGTCAACGGATGTGGCATCCCTGAACTACCAGAACGACCACAGCAACTTTCTGACCAC
GGTCATTCAAAACAATGACTACAGCCCGGGGGAGGCAAGCACACAGACCATCAATCTTGACGACCGGTCG
CACTGGGGCGGCGACCTGAAAACCATCCTGCATACCAACATGCCAAATGTGAACGAGTTCATGTTTACCA
ATAAGTTTAAGGCGCGGGTGATGGTGTCGCGCTTGCCTACTAAGGACAATCAGGTGGAGCTGAAATACGA
GTGGGTGGAGTTCACGCTGCCCGAGGGCAACTACTCCGAGACCATGACCATAGACCTTATGAACAACGCG
ATCGTGGAGCACTACTTGAAAGTGGGCAGACAGAACGGGGTTCTGGAAAGCGACATCGGGGTAAAGTTTG
ACACCCGCAACTTCAGACTGGGGTTTGACCCCGTCACTGGTCTTGTCATGCCTGGGGTATATACAAACGA
AGCCTTCCATCCAGACATCATTTTGCTGCCAGGATGCGGGGTGGACTTCACCCACAGCCGCCTGAGCAAC
TTGTTGGGCATCCGCAAGCGGCAACCCTTCCAGGAGGGCTTTAGGATCACCTACGATGATCTGGAGGGTG
GTAACATTCCCGCACTGTTGGATGTGGACGCCTACCAGGCGAGCTTGAAAGATGACACCGAACAGGGCGG
GGGTGGCGCAGGCGGCAGCAACAGCAGTGGCAGCGGCGCGGAAGAGAACTCCAACGCGGCAGCCGCGGCA
ATGCAGCCGGTGGAGGACATGAACGATCATGCCATTCGCGGCGACACCTTTGCCACACGGGCTGAGGAGA
AGCGCGCTGAGGCCGAAGCAGCGGCCGAAGCTGCCGCCCCCGCTGCGCAACCCGAGGTCGAGAAGCCTCA
GAAGAAACCGGTGATCAAACCCCTGACAGAGGACAGCAAGAAACGCAGTTACAACCTAATAAGCAATGAC
AGCACCTTCACCCAGTACCGCAGCTGGTACCTTGCATACAACTACGGCGACCCTCAGACCGGAATCCGCT
CATGGACCCTGCTTTGCACTCCTGACGTAACCTGCGGCTCGGAGCAGGTCTACTGGTCGTTGCCAGACAT
GATGCAAGACCCCGTGACCTTCCGCTCCACGCGCCAGATCAGCAACTTTCCGGTGGTGGGCGCCGAGCTG
TTGCCCGTGCACTCCAAGAGCTTCTACAACGACCAGGCCGTCTACTCCCAACTCATCCGCCAGTTTACCT
CTCTGACCCACGTGTTCAATCGCTTTCCCGAGAACCAGATTTTGGCGCGCCCGCCAGCCCCCACCATCAC
CACCGTCAGTGAAAACGTTCCTGCTCTCACAGATCACGGGACGCTACCGCTGCGCAACAGCATCGGAGGA
GTCCAGCGAGTGACCATTACTGACGCCAGACGCCGCACCTGCCCCTACGTTTACAAGGCCCTGGGCATAG
TCTCGCCGCGCGTCCTATCGAGCCGCACTTTTTGAGCAAGCATGTCCATCCTTATATCGCCCAGCAATAA
CACAGGCTGGGGCCTGCGCTTCCCAAGCAAGATGTTTGGCGGGGCCAAGAAGCGCTCCGACCAACACCCA
GTGCGCGTGCGCGGGCACTACCGCGCGCCCTGGGGCGCGCACAAACGCGGCCGCACTGGGCGCACCACCG
TCGATGACGCCATCGACGCGGTGGTGGAGGAGGCGCGCAACTACACGCCCACGCCGCCACCAGTGTCCAC
AGTGGACGCGGCCATTCAGACCGTGGTGCGCGGAGCCCGGCGCTATGCTAAAATGAAGAGACGGCGGAGG
CGCGTAGCACGTCGCCACCGCCGCCGACCCGGCACTGCCGCCCAACGCGCGGCGGCGGCCCTGCTTAACC
GCGCACGTCGCACCGGCCGACGGGCGGCCATGCGGGCCGCTCGAAGGCTGGCCGCGGGTATTGTCACTGT
GCCCCCCAGGTCCAGGCGACGAGCGGCCGCCGCAGCAGCCGCGGCCATTAGTGCTATGACTCAGGGTCGC
AGGGGCAACGTGTATTGGGTGCGCGACTCGGTTAGCGGCCTGCGCGTGCCCGTGCGCACCCGCCCCCCGC
GCAACTAGATTGCAAGAAAAAACTACTTAGACTCGTACTGTTGTATGTATCCAGCGGCGGCGGCGCGCAA
CGAAGCTATGTCCAAGCGCAAAATCAAAGAAGAGATGCTCCAGGTCATCGCGCCGGAGATCTATGGCCCC
CCGAAGAAGGAAGAGCAGGATTACAAGCCCCGAAAGCTAAAGCGGGTCAAAAAGAAAAAGAAAGATGATG
ATGATGAACTTGACGACGAGGTGGAACTGCTGCACGCTACCGCGCCCAGGCGACGGGTACAGTGGAAAGG
TCGACGCGTAAAACGTGTTTTGCGACCCGGCACCACCGTAGTCTTTACGCCCGGTGAGCGCTCCACCCGC
ACCTACAAGCGCGTGTATGATGAGGTGTACGGCGACGAGGACCTGCTTGAGCAGGCCAACGAGCGCCTCG
GGGAGTTTGCCTACGGAAAGCGGCATAAGGACATGCTGGCGTTGCCGCTGGACGAGGGCAACCCAACACC
TAGCCTAAAGCCCGTAACACTGCAGCAGGTGCTGCCCGCGCTTGCACCGTCCGAAGAAAAGCGCGGCCTA
AAGCGCGAGTCTGGTGACTTGGCACCCACCGTGCAGCTGATGGTACCCAAGCGCCAGCGACTGGAAGATG
TCTTGGAAAAAATGACCGTGGAACCTGGGCTGGAGCCCGAGGTCCGCGTGCGGCCAATCAAGCAGGTGGC
GCCGGGACTGGGCGTGCAGACCGTGGACGTTCAGATACCCACTACCAGTAGCACCAGTATTGCCACCGCC
ACAGAGGGCATGGAGACACAAACGTCCCCGGTTGCCTCAGCGGTGGCGGATGCCGCGGTGCAGGCGGTCG
CTGCGGCCGCGTCCAAGACCTCTACGGAGGTGCAAACGGACCCGTGGATGTTTCGCGTTTCAGCCCCCCG
GCGCCCGCGCCGTTCGAGGAAGTACGGCGCCGCCAGCGCGCTACTGCCCGAATATGCCCTACATCCTTCC
ATTGCGCCTACCCCCGGCTATCGTGGCTACACCTACCGCCCCAGAAGACGAGCAACTACCCGACGCCGAA
CCACCACTGGAACCCGCCGCCGCCGTCGCCGTCGCCAGCCCGTGCTGGCCCCGATTTCCGTGCGCAGGGT
GGCTCGCGAAGGAGGCAGGACCCTGGTGCTGCCAACAGCGCGCTACCACCCCAGCATCGTTTAAAAGCCG
GTCTTTGTGGTTCTTGCAGATATGGCCCTCACCTGCCGCCTCCGTTTCCCGGTGCCGGGATTCCGAGGAA
GAATGCACCGTAGGAGGGGCATGGCCGGCCACGGCCTGACGGGCGGCATGCGTCGTGCGCACCACCGGCG
GCGGCGCGCGTCGCACCGTCGCATGCGCGGCGGTATCCTGCCCCTCCTTATTCCACTGATCGCCGCGGCG
ATTGGCGCCGTGCCCGGAATTGCATCCGTGGCCTTGCAGGCGCAGAGACACTGATTAAAAACAAGTTGCA
TGTGGAAAAATCAAAATAAAAAGTCTGGACTCTCACGCTCGCTTGGTCCTGTAACTATTTTGTAGAATGG
AAGACATCAACTTTGCGTCTCTGGCCCCGCGACACGGCTCGCGCCCGTTCATGGGAAACTGGCAAGATAT
CGGCACCAGCAATATGAGCGGTGGCGCCTTCAGCTGGGGCTCGCTGTGGAGCGGCATTAAAAATTTCGGT
TCCACCGTTAAGAACTATGGCAGCAAGGCCTGGAACAGCAGCACAGGCCAGATGCTGAGGGATAAGTTGA
AAGAGCAAAATTTCCAACAAAAGGTGGTAGATGGCCTGGCCTCTGGCATTAGCGGGGTGGTGGACCTGGC
CAACCAGGCAGTGCAAAATAAGATTAACAGTAAGCTTGATCCCCGCCCTCCCGTAGAGGAGCCTCCACCG
GCCGTGGAGACAGTGTCTCCAGAGGGGCGTGGCGAAAAGCGTCCGCGCCCCGACAGGGAAGAAACTCTGG
TGACGCAAATAGACGAGCCTCCCTCGTACGAGGAGGCACTAAAGCAAGGCCTGCCCACCACCCGTCCCAT
CGCGCCCATGGCTACCGGAGTGCTGGGCCAGCACACACCCGTAACGCTGGACCTGCCTCCCCCCGCCGAC
ACCCAGCAGAAACCTGTGCTGCCAGGCCCGACCGCCGTTGTTGTAACCCGTCCTAGCCGCGCGTCCCTGC
GCCGCGCCGCCAGCGGTCCGCGATCGTTGCGGCCCGTAGCCAGTGGCAACTGGCAAAGCACACTGAACAG
CATCGTGGGTCTGGGGGTGCAATCCCTGAAGCGCCGACGATGCTTCTGATAGCTAACGTGTCGTATGTGT
GTCATGTATGCGTCCATGTCGCCGCCAGAGGAGCTGCTGAGCCGCCGCGCGCCCGCTTTCCAAGATGGCT
ACCCCTTCGATGATGCCGCAGTGGTCTTACATGCACATCTCGGGCCAGGACGCCTCGGAGTACCTGAGCC
CCGGGCTGGTGCAGTTTGCCCGCGCCACCGAGACGTACTTCAGCCTGAATAACAAGTTTAGAAACCCCAC
GGTGGCGCCTACGCACGACGTGACCACAGACCGGTCCCAGCGTTTGACGCTGCGGTTCATCCCTGTGGAC
CGTGAGGATACTGCGTACTCGTACAAGGCGCGGTTCACCCTAGCTGTGGGTGATAACCGTGTGCTGGACA
TGGCTTCCACGTACTTTGACATCCGCGGCGTGCTGGACAGGGGCCCTACTTTTAAGCCCTACTCTGGCAC
TGCCTACAACGCCCTGGCTCCCAAGGGTGCCCCAAATCCTTGCGAATGGGATGAAGCTGCTACTGCTCTT
GAAATAAACCTAGAAGAAGAGGACGATGACAACGAAGACGAAGTAGACGAGCAAGCTGAGCAGCAAAAAA
CTCACGTATTTGGGCAGGCGCCTTATTCTGGTATAAATATTACAAAGGAGGGTATTCAAATAGGTGTCGA
AGGTCAAACACCTAAATATGCCGATAAAACATTTCAACCTGAACCTCAAATAGGAGAATCTCAGTGGTAC
GAAACAGAAATTAATCATGCAGCTGGGAGAGTCCTAAAAAAGACTACCCCAATGAAACCATGTTACGGTT
CATATGCAAAACCCACAAATGAAAATGGAGGGCAAGGCATTCTTGTAAAGCAACAAAATGGAAAGCTAGA
AAGTCAAGTGGAAATGCAATTTTTCTCAACTACTGAGGCAGCCGCAGGCAATGGTGATAACTTGACTCCT
AAAGTGGTATTGTACAGTGAAGATGTAGATATAGAAACCCCAGACACTCATATTTCTTACATGCCCACTA
TTAAGGAAGGTAACTCACGAGAACTAATGGGCCAACAATCTATGCCCAACAGGCCTAATTACATTGCTTT
TAGGGACAATTTTATTGGTCTAATGTATTACAACAGCACGGGTAATATGGGTGTTCTGGCGGGCCAAGCA
TCGCAGTTGAATGCTGTTGTAGATTTGCAAGACAGAAACACAGAGCTTTCATACCAGCTTTTGCTTGATT
CCATTGGTGATAGAACCAGGTACTTTTCTATGTGGAATCAGGCTGTTGACAGCTATGATCCAGATGTTAG
AATTATTGAAAATCATGGAACTGAAGATGAACTTCCAAATTACTGCTTTCCACTGGGAGGTGTGATTAAT
ACAGAGACTCTTACCAAGGTAAAACCTAAAACAGGTCAGGAAAATGGATGGGAAAAAGATGCTACAGAAT
TTTCAGATAAAAATGAAATAAGAGTTGGAAATAATTTTGCCATGGAAATCAATCTAAATGCCAACCTGTG
GAGAAATTTCCTGTACTCCAACATAGCGCTGTATTTGCCCGACAAGCTAAAGTACAGTCCTTCCAACGTA
AAAATTTCTGATAACCCAAACACCTACGACTACATGAACAAGCGAGTGGTGGCTCCCGGGCTAGTGGACT
GCTACATTAACCTTGGAGCACGCTGGTCCCTTGACTATATGGACAACGTCAACCCATTTAACCACCACCG
CAATGCTGGCCTGCGCTACCGCTCAATGTTGCTGGGCAATGGTCGCTATGTGCCCTTCCACATCCAGGTG
CCTCAGAAGTTCTTTGCCATTAAAAACCTCCTTCTCCTGCCGGGCTCATACACCTACGAGTGGAACTTCA
GGAAGGATGTTAACATGGTTCTGCAGAGCTCCCTAGGAAATGACCTAAGGGTTGACGGAGCCAGCATTAA
GTTTGATAGCATTTGCCTTTACGCCACCTTCTTCCCCATGGCCCACAACACCGCCTCCACGCTTGAGGCC
ATGCTTAGAAACGACACCAACGACCAGTCCTTTAACGACTATCTC
[453 nt withheld, positions 20066-20518]
CAGCCCATGAGCCGTCAGGTGGTGGATGATACTAAATACAAGGACTACCAACAGGTGGGCATCCTACACC
AACACAACAACTCTGGATTTGTTGGCTACCTTGCCCCCACCATGCGCGAAGGACAGGCCTACCCTGCTAA
CTTCCCCTATCCGCTTATAGGCAAGACCGCAGTTGACAGCATTACCCAGAAAAAGTTTCTTTGCGATCGC
ACCCTTTGGCGCATCCCATTCTCCAGTAACTTTATGTCCATGGGCGCACTCACAGACCTGGGCCAAAACC
TTCTCTACGCCAACTCCGCCCACGCGCTAGACATGACTTTTGAGGTGGATCCCATGGACGAGCCCACCCT
TCTTTATGTTTTGTTTGAAGTCTTTGACGTGGTCCGTGTGCACCAGCCGCACCGCGGCGTCATCGAAACC
GTGTACCTGCGCACGCCCTTCTCGGCCGGCAACGCCACAACATAAAGAAGCAAGCAACATCAACAACAGC
TGCCGCCATGGGCTCCAGTGAGCAGGAACTGAAAGCCATTGTCAAAGATCTTGGTTGTGGGCCATATTTT
TTGGGCACCTATGACAAGCGCTTTCCAGGCTTTGTTTCTCCACACAAGCTCGCCTGCGCCATAGTCAATA
CGGCCGGTCGCGAGACTGGGGGCGTACACTGGATGGCCTTTGCCTGGAACCCGCACTCAAAAACATGCTA
CCTCTTTGAGCCCTTTGGCTTTTCTGACCAGCGACTCAAGCAGGTTTACCAGTTTGAGTACGAGTCACTC
CTGCGCCGTAGCGCCATTGCTTCTTCCCCCGACCGCTGTATAACGCTGGAAAAGTCCACCCAAAGCGTAC
AGGGGCCCAACTCGGCCGCCTGTGGACTATTCTGCTGCATGTTTCTCCACGCCTTTGCCAACTGGCCCCA
AACTCCCATGGATCACAACCCCACCATGAACCTTATTACCGGGGTACCCAACTCCATGCTCAACAGTCCC
CAGGTACAGCCCACCCTGCGTCGCAACCAGGAACAGCTCTACAGCTTCCTGGAGCGCCACTCGCCCTACT
TCCGCAGCCACAGTGCGCAGATTAGGAGCGCCACTTCTTTTTGTCACTTGAAAAACATGTAAAAATAATG
TACTAGAGACACTTTCAATAAAGGCAAATGCTTTTATTTGTACACTCTCGGGTGATTATTTACCCCCACC
CTTGCCGTCTGCGCCGTTTAAAAATCAAAGGGGTTCTGCCGCGCATCGCTATGCGCCACTGGCAGGGACA
CGTTGCGATACTGGTGTTTAGTGCTCCACTTAAACTCAGGCACAACCATCCGCGGCAGCTCGGTGAAGTT
TTCACTCCACAGGCTGCGCACCATCACCAACGCGTTTAGCAGGTCGGGCGCCGATATCTTGAAGTCGCAG
TTGGGGCCTCCGCCCTGCGCGCGCGAGTTGCGATACACAGGGTTGCAGCACTGGAACACTATCAGCGCCG
GGTGGTGCACGCTGGCCAGCACGCTCTTGTCGGAGATCAGATCCGCGTCCAGGTCCTCCGCGTTGCTCAG
GGCGAACGGAGTCAACTTTGGTAGCTGCCTTCCCAAAAAGGGCGCGTGCCCAGGCTTTGAGTTGCACTCG
CACCGTAGTGGCATCAAAAGGTGACCGTGCCCGGTCTGGGCGTTAGGATACAGCGCCTGCATAAAAGCCT
TGATCTGCTTAAAAGCCACCTGAGCCTTTGCGCCTTCAGAGAAGAACATGCCGCAAGACTTGCCGGAAAA
CTGATTGGCCGGACAGGCCGCGTCGTGCACGCAGCACCTTGCGTCGGTGTTGGAGATCTGCACCACATTT
CGGCCCCACCGGTTCTTCACGATCTTGGCCTTGCTAGACTGCTCCTTCAGCGCGCGCTGCCCGTTTTCGC
TCGTCACATCCATTTCAATCACGTGCTCCTTATTTATCATAATGCTTCCGTGTAGACACTTAAGCTCGCC
TTCGATCTCAGCGCAGCGGTGCAGCCACAACGCGCAGCCCGTGGGCTCGTGATGCTTGTAGGTCACCTCT
GCAAACGACTGCAGGTACGCCTGCAGGAATCGCCCCATCATCGTCACAAAGGTCTTGTTGCTGGTGAAGG
TCAGCTGCAACCCGCGGTGCTCCTCGTTCAGCCAGGTCTTGCATACGGCCGCCAGAGCTTCCACTTGGTC
AGGCAGTAGTTTGAAGTTCGCCTTTAGATCGTTATCCACGTGGTACTTGTCCATCAGCGCGCGCGCAGCC
TCCATGCCCTTCTCCCACGCAGACACGATCGGCACACTCAGCGGGTTCATCACCGTAATTTCACTTTCCG
CTTCGCTGGGCTCTTCCTCTTCCTCTTGCGTCCGCATACCACGCGCCACTGGGTCGTCTTCATTCAGCCG
CCGCACTGTGCGCTTACCTCCTTTGCCATGCTTGATTAGCACCGGTGGGTTGCTGAAACCCACCATTTGT
AGCGCCACATCTTCTCTTTCTTCCTCGCTGTCCACGATTACCTCTGGTGATGGCGGGCGCTCGGGCTTGG
GAGAAGGGCGCTTCTTTTTCTTCTTGGGCGCAATGGCCAAATCCGCCGCCGAGGTCGATGGCCGCGGGCT
GGGTGTGCGCGGCACCAGCGCGTCTTGTGATGAGTCTTCCTCGTCCTCGGACTCGATACGCCGCCTCATC
CGCTTTTTTGGGGGCGCCCGGGGAGGCGGCGGCGACGGGGACGGGGACGACACGTCCTCCATGGTTGGGG
GACGTCGCGCCGCACCGCGTCCGCGCTCGGGGGTGGTTTCGCGCTGCTCCTCTTCCCGACTGGCCATTTC
CTTCTCCTATAGGCAGAAAAAGATCATGGAGTCAGTCGAGAAGAAGGACAGCCTAACCGCCCCCTCTGAG
TTCGCCACCACCGCCTCCACCGATGCCGCCAACGCGCCTACCACCTTCCCCGTCGAGGCACCCCCGCTTG
AGGAGGAGGAAGTGATTATCGAGCAGGACCCAGGTTTTGTAAGCGAAGACGACGAGGACCGCTCAGTACC
AACAGAGGATAAAAAGCAAGACCAGGACAACGCAGAGGCAAACGAGGAACAAGTCGGGCGGGGGGACGAA
AGGCATGGCGACTACCTAGATGTGGGAGACGACGTGCTGTTGAAGCATCTGCAGCGCCAGTGCGCCATTA
TCTGCGACGCGTTGCAAGAGCGCAGCGATGTGCCCCTCGCCATAGCGGATGTCAGCCTTGCCTACGAACG
CCACCTATTCTCACCGCGCGTACCCCCCAAACGCCAAGAAAACGGCACATGCGAGCCCAACCCGCGCCTC
AACTTCTACCCCGTATTTGCCGTGCCAGAGGTGCTTGCCACCTATCACATCTTTTTCCAAAACTGCAAGA
TACCCCTATCCTGCCGTGCCAACCGCAGCCGAGCGGACAAGCAGCTGGCCTTGCGGCAGGGCGCTGTCAT
ACCTGATATCGCCTCGCTCAACGAAGTGCCAAAAATCTTTGAGGGTCTTGGACGCGACGAGAAGCGCGCG
GCAAACGCTCTGCAACAGGAAAACAGCGAAAATGAAAGTCACTCTGGAGTGTTGGTGGAACTCGAGGGTG
ACAACGCGCGCCTAGCCGTACTAAAACGCAGCATCGAGGTCACCCACTTTGCCTACCCGGCACTTAACCT
ACCCCCCAAGGTCATGAGCACAGTCATGAGTGAGCTGATCGTGCGCCGTGCGCAGCCCCTGGAGAGGGAT
GCAAATTTGCAAGAACAAACAGAGGAGGGCCTACCCGCAGTTGGCGACGAGCAGCTAGCGCGCTGGCTTC
AAACGCGCGAGCCTGCCGACTTGGAGGAGCGACGCAAACTAATGATGGCCGCAGTGCTCGTTACCGTGGA
GCTTGAGTGCATGCAGCGGTTCTTTGCTGACCCGGAGATGCAGCGCAAGCTAGAGGAAACATTGCACTAC
ACCTTTCGACAGGGCTACGTACGCCAGGCCTGCAAGATCTCCAACGTGGAGCTCTGCAACCTGGTCTCCT
ACCTTGGAATTTTGCACGAAAACCGCCTTGGGCAAAACGTGCTTCATTCCACGCTCAAGGGCGAGGCGCG
CCGCGACTACGTCCGCGACTGCGTTTACTTATTTCTATGCTACACCTGGCAGACGGCCATGGGCGTTTGG
CAGCAGTGCTTGGAGGAGTGCAACCTCAAGGAGCTGCAGAAACTGCTAAAGCAAAACTTGAAGGACCTAT
GGACGGCCTTCAACGAGCGCTCCGTGGCCGCGCACCTGGCGGACATCATTTTCCCCGAACGCCTGCTTAA
AACCCTGCAACAGGGTCTGCCAGACTTCACCAGTCAAAGCATGTTGCAGAACTTTAGGAACTTTATCCTA
GAGCGCTCAGGAATCTTGCCCGCCACCTGCTGTGCACTTCCTAGCGACTTTGTGCCCATTAAGTACCGCG
AATGCCCTCCGCCGCTTTGGGGCCACTGCTACCTTCTGCAGCTAGCCAACTACCTTGCCTACCACTCTGA
CATAATGGAAGACGTGAGCGGTGACGGTCTACTGGAGTGTCACTGTCGCTGCAACCTATGCACCCCGCAC
CGCTCCCTGGTTTGCAATTCGCAGCTGCTTAACGAAAGTCAAATTATCGGTACCTTTGAGCTGCAGGGTC
CCTCGCCTGACGAAAAGTCCGCGGCTCCGGGGTTGAAACTCACTCCGGGGCTGTGGACGTCGGCTTACCT
TCGCAAATTTGTACCTGAGGACTACCACGCCCACGAGATTAGGTTCTACGAAGACCAATCCCGCCCGCCT
AATGCGGAGCTTACCGCCTGCGTCATTACCCAGGGCCACATTCTTGGCCAATTGCAAGCCATCAACAAAG
CCCGCCAAGAGTTTCTGCTACGAAAGGGACGGGGGGTTTACTTGGACCCCCAGTCCGGCGAGGAGCTCAA
CCCAATCCCCCCGCCGCCGCAGCCCTATCAGCAGCAGCCGCGGGCCCTTGCTTCCCAGGATGGCACCCAA
AAAGAAGCTGCAGCTGCCGCCGCCACCCACGGACGAGGAGGAATACTGGGACAGTCAGGCAGAGGAGGTT
TTGGACGAGGAGGAGGAGGACATGATGGAAGACTGGGAGAGCCTAGACGAGGAAGCTTCCGAGGTCGAAG
AGGTGTCAGACGAAACACCGTCACCCTCGGTCGCATTCCCCTCGCCGGCGCCCCAGAAATCGGCAACCGG
TTCCAGCATGGCTACAACCTCCGCTCCTCAGGCGCCGCCGGCACTGCCCGTTCGCCGACCCAACCGTAGA
TGGGACACCACTGGAACCAGGGCCGGTAAGTCCAAGCAGCCGCCGCCGTTAGCCCAAGAGCAACAACAGC
GCCAAGGCTACCGCTCATGGCGCGGGCACAAGAACGCCATAGTTGCTTGCTTGCAAGACTGTGGGGGCAA
CATCTCCTTCGCCCGCCGCTTTCTTCTCTACCATCACGGCGTGGCCTTCCCCCGTAACATCCTGCATTAC
TACCGTCATCTCTACAGCCCATACTGCACCGGCGGCAGCGGCAGCAACAGCAGCGGCCACACAGAAGCAA
AGGCGACCGGATAGCAAGACTCTGACAAAGCCCAAGAAATCCACAGCGGCGGCAGCAGCAGGAGGAGGAG
CGCTGCGTCTGGCGCCCAACGAACCCGTATCGACCCGCGAGCTTAGAAACAGGATTTTTCCCACTCTGTA
TGCTATATTTCAACAGAGCAGGGGCCAAGAACAAGAGCTGAAAATAAAAAACAGGTCTCTGCGATCCCTC
ACCCGCAGCTGCCTGTATCACAAAAGCGAAGATCAGCTTCGGCGCACGCTGGAAGACGCGGAGGCTCTCT
TCAGTAAATACTGCGCGCTGACTCTTAAGGACTAGTTTCGCGCCCTTTCTCAAATTTAAGCGCGAAAACT
ACGTCATCTCCAGCGGCCACACCCGGCGCCAGCACCTGTTGTCAGCGCCATTATGAGCAAGGAAATTCCC
ACGCCCTACATGTGGAGTTACCAGCCACAAATGGGACTTGCGGCTGGAGCTGCCCAAGACTACTCAACCC
GAATAAACTACATGAGCGCGGGACCCCACATGATATCCCGGGTCAACGGAATACGCGCCCACCGAAACCG
AATTCTCCTGGAACAGGCGGCTATTACCACCACACCTCGTAATAACCTTAATCCCCGTAGTTGGCCCGCT
GCCCTGGTGTACCAGGAAAGTCCCGCTCCCACCACTGTGGTACTTCCCAGAGACGCCCAGGCCGAAGTTC
AGATGACTAACTCAGGGGCGCAGCTTGCGGGCGGCTTTCGTCACAGGGTGCGGTCGCCCGGGCAGGGTAT
AACTCACCTGACAATCAGAGGGCGAGGTATTCAGCTCAACGACGAGTCGGTGAGCTCCTCGCTTGGTCTC
CGTCCGGACGGGACATTTCAGATCGGCGGCGCCGGCCGTCCTTCATTCACGCCTCGTCAGGCAATCCTAA
CTCTGCAGACCTCGTCCTCTGAGCCGCGCTCTGGAGGCATTGGAACTCTGCAATTTATTGAGGAGTTTGT
GCCATCGGTCTACTTTAACCCCTTCTCGGGACCTCCCGGCCACTATCCGGATCAATTTATTCCTAACTTT
GACGCGGTAAAGGACTCGGCGGACGGCTACGACTGAATGTTAAGTGGAGAGGCAGAGCAACTGCGCCTGA
AACACCTGGTCCACTGTCGCCGCCACAAGTGCTTTGCCCGCGACTCCGGTGAGTTTTGCTACTTTGAATT
GCCCGAGGATCATATCGAGGGCCCGGCGCACGGCGTCCGGCTTACCGCCCAGGGAGAGCTTGCCCGTAGC
CTGATTCGGGAGTTTACCCAGCGCCCCCTGCTAGTTGAGCGGGACAGGGGACCCTGTGTTCTCACTGTGA
TTTGCAACTGTCCTAACCTTGGATTACATCAAGATCTTATTCCCTTTAACTAATAAAAAAAAATAATAAA
GCATCACTTACTTAAAATCAGTTAGCAAATTTCTGTCCAGTTTATTCAGCAGCACCTCCTTGCCCTCCTC
CCACGTCGACGGCTCTGGTATTGCAGCTTCCTCCTGGCTGCAAACTTTCTCCACAATCTAAATGGAATGT
CAGTTTCCTCCTGTTCCTGTCCATCCGCACCCACTATCTTCATGTTGTTGCAGATGAAGCGCGCAAGACC
GTCTGAAGATACCTTCAACCCCGTGTATCCATATGACACGGAAACCGGTCCTCCAACTGTGCCTTTTCTT
ACTCCTCCCTTTGTATCCCCCAATGGGTTTCAAGAGAGTCCCCCTGGGGTACTCTCTTTGCGCCTATCCG
AACCTCTAGTTACCTCCAATGGCATGCTTGCGCTCAAAATGGGCAACGGCCTCTCTCTGGACGAGGCCGG
CAACCTTACCTCCCAAAATGTAACCACTGTGAGCCCACCTCTCAAAAAAACCAAGTCAAACATAAACCTG
GAAATATCTGCACCCCTCACAGTTACCTCAGAAGCCCTAACTGTGGCTGCCGCCGCACCTCTAATGGTCG
CGGGCAACACACTCACCATGCAATCACAGGCCCCGCTAACCGTGCACGACTCCAAACTTAGCATTGCCAC
CCAAGGACCCCTCACAGTGTCAGAAGGAAAGCTAGCCCTGCAAACATCAGGCCCCCTCACCACCACCGAT
AGCAGTACCCTTACTATCACTGCCTCACCCCCTCTAACTACTGCCACTGGTAGCTTGGGCATTGACTTGA
AAGAGCCCATTTATACACAAAATGGAAAACTAGGACTAAAGTACGGGGCTCCTTTGCATGTAACAGACGA
CCTAAACACTTTGACCGTAGCAACTGGTCCAGGTGTGACTATTAATAATACTTCCTTGCAAACTAAAGTT
ACTGGAGCCTTGGGTTTTGATTCACAAGGCAATATGCAACTTAATGTAGCAGGAGGACTAAGGATTGATT
CTCAAAACAGACGCCTTATACTTGATGTTAGTTATCCGTTTGATGCTCAAAACCAACTAAATCTAAGACT
AGGACAGGGCCCTCTTTTTATAAACTCAGCCCACAACTTGGATATTAACTACAACAAAGGCCTTTACTTG
TTTACAGCTTCAAACAATTCCAAAAAGCTTGAGGTTAACCTAAGCACTGCCAAGGGGTTGATGTTTGACG
CTACAGCCATAGCCATTAATGCAGGAGATGGGCTTGAATTTGGTTCACCTAATGCACCAAACACAAATCC
CCTCAAAACAAAAATTGGCCATGGCCTAGAATTTGATTCAAACAAGGCTATGGTTCCTAAACTAGGAACT
GGCCTTAGTTTTGACAGCACAGGTGCCATTACAGTAGGAAACAAAAATAATGATAAGCTAACTTTGTGGA
CCACACCAGCTCCATCTCCTAACTGTAGACTAAATGCAGAGAAAGATGCTAAACTCACTTTGGTCTTAAC
AAAATGTGGCAGTCAAATACTTGCTACAGTTTCAGTTTTGGCTGTTAAAGGCAGTTTGGCTCCAATATCT
GGAACAGTTCAAAGTGCTCATCTTATTATAAGATTTGACGAAAATGGAGTGCTACTAAACAATTCCTTCC
TGGACCCAGAATATTGGAACTTTAGAAATGGAGATCTTACTGAAGGCACAGCCTATACAAACGCTGTTGG
ATTTATGCCTAACCTATCAGCTTATCCAAAATCTCACGGTAAAACTGCCAAAAGTAACATTGTCAGTCAA
GTTTACTTAAACGGAGACAAAACTAAACCTGTAACACTAACCATTACACTAAACGGTACACAGGAAACAG
GAGACACAACTGCCTGCGACTGCAGAGGCGACTGCTTCTGCGGCCCAAGTGCATACTCTATGTCATTTTC
ATGGGACTGGTCTGGCCACAACTACATTAATGAAATATTTGCCACATCCTCTTACACTTTTTCATACATT
GCCCAAGAATAAAGAATCGTTTGTGTTATGTTTCAACGTGTTTATTTTTCAATTGCAGAAAATTTCGAAT
CATTTTTCATTCAGTAGTATAGCCCCACCACCACATAGCTTATACAGATCACCGTACCTTAATCAAACTC
ACAGAACCCTAGTATTCAACCTGCCACCTCCCTCCCAACACACAGAGTACACAGTCCTTTCTCCCCGGCT
GGCCTTAAAAAGCATCATATCATGGGTAACAGACATATTCTTAGGTGTTATATTCCACACGGTTTCCTGT
CGAGCCAAACGCTCATCAGTGATATTAATAAACTCCCCGGGCAGCTCACTTAAGTTCATGTCGCTGTCCA
GCTGCTGAGCCACAGGCTGCTGTCCAACTTGCGGTTGCTTAACGGGCGGCGAAGGAGAAGTCCACGCCTA
CATGGGGGTAGAGTCATAATCGTGCATCAGGATAGGGCGGTGGTGCTGCAGCAGCGCGCGAATAAACTGC
TGCCGCCGCCGCTCCGTCCTGCAGGAATACAACATGGCAGTGGTCTCCTCAGCGATGATTCGCACCGCCC
GCAGCATAAGGCGCCTTGTCCTCCGGGCACAGCAGCGCACCCTGATCTCACTTAAATCAGCACAGTAACT
GCAGCACAGCACCACAATATTGTTCAAAATCCCACAGTGCAAGGCGCTGTATCCAAAGCTCATGGCGGGG
ACCACAGAACCCACGTGGCCATCATACCACAAGCGCAGGTAGATTAAGTGGCGACCCCTCATAAACACGC
TGGACATAAACATTACCTCTTTTGGCATGTTGTAATTCACCACCTCCCGGTACCATATAAACCTCTGATT
AAACATGGCGCCATCCACCACCATCCTAAACCAGCTGGCCAAAACCTGCCCGCCGGCTATACACTGCAGG
GAACCGGGACTGGAACAATGACAGTGGAGAGCCCAGGACTCGTAACCATGGATCATCATGCTCGTCATGA
TATCAATGTTGGCACAACACAGGCACACGTGCATACACTTCCTCAGGATTACAAGCTCCTCCCGCGTTAG
AACCATATCCCAGGGAACAACCCATTCCTGAATCAGCGTAAATCCCACACTGCAGGGAAGACCTCGCACG
TAACTCACGTTGTGCATTGTCAAAGTGTTACATTCGGGCAGCAGCGGATGATCCTCCAGTATGGTAGCGC
GGGTTTCTGTCTCAAAAGGAGGTAGACGATCCCTACTGTACGGAGTGCGCCGAGACAACCGAGATCGTGT
TGGTCGTAGTGTCATGCCAAATGGAACGCCGGACGTAGTCATATTTCCTGAAGCAAAACCAGGTGCGGGC
GTGACAAACAGATCTGCGTCTCCGGTCTCGCCGCTTAGATCGCTCTGTGTAGTAGTTGTAGTATATCCAC
TCTCTCAAAGCATCCAGGCGCCCCCTGGCTTCGGGTTCTATGTAAACTCCTTCATGCGCCGCTGCCCTGA
TAACATCCACCACCGCAGAATAAGCCACACCCAGCCAACCTACACATTCGTTCTGCGAGTCACACACGGG
AGGAGCGGGAAGAGCTGGAAGAACCATGTTTTTTTTTTTATTCCAAAAGATTATCCAAAACCTCAAAATG
AAGATCTATTAAGTGAACGCGCTCCCCTCCGGTGGCGTGGTCAAACTCTACAGCCAAAGAACAGATAATG
GCATTTGTAAGATGTTGCACAATGGCTTCCAAAAGGCAAACGGCCCTCACGTCCAAGTGGACGTAAAGGC
TAAACCCTTCAGGGTGAATCTCCTCTATAAACATTCCAGCACCTTCAACCATGCCCAAATAATTCTCATC
TCGCCACCTTCTCAATATATCTCTAAGCAAATCCCGAATATTAAGTCCGGCCATTGTAAAAATCTGCTCC
AGAGCGCCCTCCACCTTCAGCCTCAAGCAGCGAATCATGATTGCAAAAATTCAGGTTCCTCACAGACCTG
TATAAGATTCAAAAGCGGAACATTAACAAAAATACCGCGATCCCGTAGGTCCCTTCGCAGGGCCAGCTGA
ACATAATCGTGCAGGTCTGCACGGACCAGCGCGGCCACTTCCCCGCCAGGAACCATGACAAAAGAACCCA
CACTGATTATGACACGCATACTCGGAGCTATGCTAACCAGCGTAGCCCCGATGTAAGCTTGTTGCATGGG
CGGCGATATAAAATGCAAGGTGCTGCTCAAAAAATCAGGCAAAGCCTCGCGCAAAAAAGAAAGCACATCG
TAGTCATGCTCATGCAGATAAAGGCAGGTAAGCTCCGGAACCACCACAGAAAAAGACACCATTTTTCTCT
CAAACATGTCTGCGGGTTTCTGCATAAACACAAAATAAAATAACAAAAAAACATTTAAACATTAGAAGCC
TGTCTTACAACAGGAAAAACAACCCTTATAAGCATAAGACGGACTACGGCCATGCCGGCGTGACCGTAAA
AAAACTGGTCACCGTGATTAAAAAGCACCACCGACAGCTCCTCGGTCATGTCCGGAGTCATAATGTAAGA
CTCGGTAAACACATCAGGTTGATTCACATCGGTCAGTGCTAAAAAGCGACCGAAATAGCCCGGGGGAATA
CATACCCGCAGGCGTAGAGACAACATTACAGCCCCCATAGGAGGTATAACAAAATTAATAGGAGAGAAAA
ACACATAAACACCTGAAAAACCCTCCTGCCTAGGCAAAATAGCACCCTCCCGCTCCAGAACAACATACAG
CGCTTCCACAGCGGCAGCCATAACAGTCAGCCTTACCAGTAAAAAAGAAAACCTATTAAAAAAACACCAC
TCGACACGGCACCAGCTCAATCAGTCACAGTGTAAAAAAGGGCCAAGTGCAGAGCGAGTATATATAGGAC
TAAAAAATGACGTAACGGTTAAAGTCCACAAAAAACACCCAGAAAACCGCACGCGAACCTACGCCCAGAA
ACGAAAGCCAAAAAACCCACAACTTCCTCAAATCGTCACTTCCGTTTTCCCACGTTACGTCACTTCCCAT
TTTAAGAAAACTACAATTCCCAACACATACAAGTTACTCCGCCCTAAAACCTACGTCACCCGCCCCGTTC
CCACGCCCCGCGCCACGTCACAAACTCCACCCCCTCATTATCATATTGGCTTCAATCCAAAATAAGGTAT
ATTATTGATGATGTTAATTAATTTAAATCCGCATGCGATATCGAGCTCTCCCGGGAATTCGGATCTGCGA
CGCGAGGCTGGATGGCCTTCCCCATTATGATTCTTCTCGCTTCCGGCGGCATCGGGATGCCCGCGTTGCA
GGCCATGCTGTCCAGGCAGGTAGATGACGACCATCAGGGACAGCTTCAAGGCCAGCAAAAGGCCAGGAAC
CGTAAAAAGGCCGCGTTGCTGGCGTTTTTCCATAGGCTCCGCCCCCCTGACGAGCATCACAAAAATCGAC
GCTCAAGTCAGAGGTGGCGAAACCCGACAGGACTATAAAGATACCAGGCGTTTCCCCCTGGAAGCTCCCT
CGTGCGCTCTCCTGTTCCGACCCTGCCGCTTACCGGATACCTGTCCGCCTTTCTCCCTTCGGGAAGCGTG
GCGCTTTCTCATAGCTCACGCTGTAGGTATCTCAGTTCGGTGTAGGTCGTTCGCTCCAAGCTGGGCTGTG
TGCACGAACCCCCCGTTCAGCCCGACCGCTGCGCCTTATCCGGTAACTATCGTCTTGAGTCCAACCCGGT
AAGACACGACTTATCGCCACTGGCAGCAGCCACTGGTAACAGGATTAGCAGAGCGAGGTATGTAGGCGGT
GCTACAGAGTTCTTGAAGTGGTGGCCTAACTACGGCTACACTAGAAGGACAGTATTTGGTATCTGCGCTC
TGCTGAAGCCAGTTACCTTCGGAAAAAGAGTTGGTAGCTCTTGATCCGGCAAACAAACCACCGCTGGTAG
CGGTGGTTTTTTTGTTTGCAAGCAGCAGATTACGCGCAGAAAAAAAGGATCTCAAGAAGATCCTTTGATC
TTTTCTACGGGGTCTGACGCTCAGTGGAACGAAAACTCACGTTAAGGGATTTTGGTCATGAGATTATCAA
AAAGGATCTTCACCTAGATCCTTTTAAATCAATCTAAAGTATATATGAGTAAACTTGGTCTGACAGTTAC
CAATGCTTAATCAGTGAGGCACCTATCTCAGCGATCTGTCTATTTCGTTCATCCATAGTTGCCTGACTCC
CCGTCGTGTAGATAACTACGATACGGGAGGGCTTACCATCTGGCCCCAGTGCTGCAATGATACCGCGAGA
CCCACGCTCACCGGCTCCAGATTTATCAGCAATAAACCAGCCAGCCGGAAGGGCCGAGCGCAGAAGTGGT
CCTGCAACTTTATCCGCCTCCATCCAGTCTATTAATTGTTGCCGGGAAGCTAGAGTAAGTAGTTCGCCAG
TTAATAGTTTGCGCAACGTTGTTGCCATTGCTACAGGCATCGTGGTGTCACGCTCGTCGTTTGGTATGGC
TTCATTCAGCTCCGGTTCCCAACGATCAAGGCGAGTTACATGATCCCCCATGTTGTGCAAAAAAGCGGTT
AGCTCCTTCGGTCCTCCGATCGTTGTCAGAAGTAAGTTGGCCGCAGTGTTATCACTCATGGTTATGGCAG
CACTGCATAATTCTCTTACTGTCATGCCATCCGTAAGATGCTTTTCTGTGACTGGTGAGTACTCAACCAA
GTCATTCTGAGAATAGTGTATGCGGCGACCGAGTTGCTCTTGCCCGGCGTCAACACGGGATAATACCGCG
CCACATAGCAGAACTTTAAAAGTGCTCATCATTGGAAAACGTTCTTCGGGGCGAAAACTCTCAAGGATCT
TACCGCTGTTGAGATCCAGTTCGATGTAACCCACTCGTGCACCCAACTGATCTTCAGCATCTTTTACTTT
CACCAGCGTTTCTGGGTGAGCAAAAACAGGAAGGCAAAATGCCGCAAAAAAGGGAATAAGGGCGACACGG
AAATGTTGAATACTCATACTCTTCCTTTTTCAATATTATTGAAGCATTTATCAGGGTTATTGTCTCATGA
GCGGATACATATTTGAATGTATTTAGAAAAATAAACAAATAGGGGTTCCGCGCACATTTCCCCGAAAAGT
GCCACCTGACGTCTAAGAAACCATTATTATCATGACATTAACCTATAAAAATAGGCGTATCACGAGGCCC
TTTCGTCTTCAAGAATTGGATCCGAATTCCCGGGAGAGCTCGATATCGCATGCGGATTTAAATTAATTAA
